Addgene plasmid #230565: AiP20184 - pAAV-AiE3307m-minBG-SYFP2-WPRE3-BGHpA
Purpose: AiE3307m is an enhancer sequence, designed to drive AAV-mediated transgene expression in specific populations of brain cells
Depositing lab: Allen Institute for Brain Science & Bosiljka Tasic. Depositing organization: Allen Institute. Publication: A suite of enhancer AAVs and transgenic mouse lines for genetic access to cortical cell types. Ben-Simon Y, Hooper M, Narayan S, Daigle TL, Dwivedi D, Way SW, Oster A, Stafford DA, Mich JK, Taormina MJ, Martinez RA, Opitz-Araya X, Roth JR, Alexander JR, Allen S, Amster A, Arbuckle J, Ayala A, Baker PM, Bakken TE, Barcelli T, Barta S, Bendrick J, Bertagnolli D, Bielstein C, Bishwakarma P, Bowlus J, Boyer G, Brouner K, Casian B, Casper T, Chakka AB, Chakrabarty R, Chance RK, Chavan S, Clark M, Colbert K, Collman F, Daniel S, Departee M, DiValentin P, Donadio N, Dotson N, Egdorf T, Fliss T, Gabitto M, Garcia J, Gary A, Gasperini M, Gloe J, Goldy J, Gore BB, Graybuck L, Greisman N, Haeseleer F, Halterman C, Haradon Z, Hastings SD, Helback O, Ho W, Hockemeyer D, Huang C, Huff S, Hunker A, Johansen N, Jones D, Juneau Z, Kalmbach B, Kannan M, Khem S, Kussick E, Kutsal R, Larsen R, Lee C, Lee AY, Leibly M, Lenz GH, Li S, Liang E, Lusk N, Madigan Z, Malloy J, Malone J, McCue R, Melchor J, Mollenkopf T, Moosman S, Morin E, Newman D, Ng L, Ngo K, Omstead V, Otto S, Oyama A, Pena N, Pham T, Phillips E, Pom CA, Potekhina L, Ransford S, Ray PL, Rette D, Reynoldson C, Rimorin C, Rocha D, Ruiz A, Sanchez REA, Sawyer L, Sedeno-Cortes A, Sevigny JP, Shapovalova N, Shepard N, Shulga L, Sigler AR, Siverts L, Soliman S, Somasundaram S, Staats B, Stewart K, Szelenyi E, Tieu M, Trader C, Tran A, van Velthoven CTJ, Walker M, Wang Y, Weed N, Wirthlin M, Wood T, Wynalda B, Yao Z, Zhou T, Ariza J, Dee N, Reding M, Ronellenfitch K, Mufti S, Sunkin SM, Smith KA, Esposito L, Waters J, Thyagarajan B, Yao S, Lein ES, Zeng H, Levi BP, Ngai J, Ting JT, Tasic B. Cell. 2025 May 16:S0092-8674(25)00513-6. doi: 10.1016/j.cell.2025.05.002. PubMed 40403729.
Backbone
  Vector backbone: pAAV2
  Vector type: AAV
Growth in bacteria
  Bacterial resistance: Ampicillin, 100 μg/mL
  Growth temperature: 37°C
  Growth strain: NEB Stable
  Copy number: High Copy
Gene/Insert
  Gene/Insert name: SYFP2
  Species: Synthetic
  Promoter: minBG
  Cloning method: Gibson Cloning
Terms and licenses: Academic/Nonprofit Terms; Industry Terms: Not Available to Industry
How to cite: AiP20184 - pAAV-AiE3307m-minBG-SYFP2-WPRE3-BGHpA was a gift from Allen Institute for Brain Science & Bosiljka Tasic (Addgene plasmid # 230565 ; http://n2t.net/addgene:230565 ; RRID:Addgene_230565)
