[The description below was written by a language model from this plasmid's Addgene catalogue record and pLannotate feature annotations shown in this document.]
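Description:
AiP20184 - pAAV-AiE3307m-minBG-SYFP2-WPRE3-BGHpA is an adeno-associated virus transfer plasmid built on a pAAV2 backbone and intended for packaging a recombinant AAV genome that reports enhancer activity in the brain. It is maintained in bacteria as a high-copy plasmid through a ColE1/pUC-type origin and selected with ampicillin via the bla (AmpR) gene and its promoter. The backbone also carries an f1 phage origin and small remnants of pBR322 bom and rop sequences. A recombination-reduced growth strain is listed, consistent with the need to preserve the repeat-rich ITRs.

The payload lies between AAV2 inverted terminal repeats, which provide the cis signals for genome replication and encapsidation. The right ITR is annotated in full, while the left one is detected only as two short fragments. Downstream of the left ITR, the roughly 580 nt preceding the reporter is unannotated in the feature table. By the construct name and catalogue fields, it should hold the AiE3307m enhancer followed by the minimal beta-globin promoter (minBG). A minimal promoter of this kind has little activity alone, so expression of the downstream SYFP2, a fast-maturing monomeric yellow fluorescent protein, depends on the enhancer. Two adjacent WPRE fragments correspond to the shortened WPRE3 element, which boosts transcript stability and expression while saving packaging space, and the bovine growth hormone polyadenylation signal terminates the transcript.

The enhancer is described as designed to drive AAV-mediated transgene expression in specific populations of brain cells, and the construct belongs to a collection of enhancer AAVs for genetic access to cortical cell types. The record does not state which cell population AiE3307m targets.
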