Features (pLannotate 1.2.2; 14 found; start..end, strand, type, name):
     12..39      +  repeat_region  AAV2 ITR (fragment): inverted terminal repeat of adeno-associated virus serotype 2 inverted
     68..95      +  repeat_region  AAV2 ITR (fragment): inverted terminal repeat of adeno-associated virus serotype 2 inverted
    675..1391    +  CDS            SYFP2: SYFP2 is a basic (constitutively fluorescent) yellow fluorescent protein published in 2006, derived from Aequorea victoria. It is reported to be a very rapidly-maturing monomer with moderate acid sensitivity.
   1431..1588    +  misc_feature   WPRE (fragment): woodchuck hepatitis virus posttranscriptional regulatory element
   1594..1674    +  misc_feature   WPRE (fragment): woodchuck hepatitis virus posttranscriptional regulatory element
   1691..1802    +  polyA_signal   bGH poly(A) signal: bovine growth hormone polyadenylation signal
   1920..2060    +  repeat_region  AAV2 ITR: inverted terminal repeat of adeno-associated virus serotype 2 inverted
   2065..2116    -  misc_feature   bom (fragment): basis of mobility region from pBR322
   2135..2590    +  rep_origin     f1 ori (sequence partly withheld): f1 bacteriophage origin of replication; arrow indicates direction of (+) strand synthesis
   2591..2640    -  misc_feature   bom (fragment): basis of mobility region from pBR322
   2742..2777    -  CDS            rop (fragment): Rop protein, which maintains plasmids at low copy number; rop
   2872..2976    +  promoter       AmpR promoter: bla
   2977..3837    +  CDS            AmpR: β-lactamase; bla; confers resistance to ampicillin, carbenicillin, and related antibiotics
   4008..4596    +  rep_origin     ori: high-copy-number ColE1/pMB1/pBR322/pUC origin of replication
>Addgene plasmid #230565 | AiP20184 - pAAV-AiE3307m-minBG-SYFP2-WPRE3-BGHpA | addgene full sequence | sequence record 462044 | Addgene NGS Result
CCTGCAGGCAGCTGCGCGCTCGCTCGCTCACTGAGGCCGCCCGGGCGTCGGGCGACCTTTGGTCGCCCGG
CCTCAGTGAGCGAGCGAGCGCGCAGAGAGGGAGTGACCAACTCCATCACTAGGGGTTCCTGCGGCCGCAC
GCGTCAGGCCCTCTAAAAAGTCCTCTTTGTGTGTTAGCTTTTCTCGCTGAAGTCATCTAAAGGCTCTTCC
ATGAAGGCATCATTTTGGTTTGTAAGGGTTGGGAAAGAAAAAGATCTCATCAGCTACAGTCCTGTTCATT
GCATAATATATTTTCTTCTCTTAGCCTGAGCTCAACTACATTTAATTATCTGAATTTTCTCAACATGAAG
AAAACAGATCCCAGAAAGGGTGAGAACTGGGGAGGCAATGTGGATAAAAATGAGTTGCACTTTCTCTCCT
CCAGTGTGTCTGCTCTGTCATCCACAGCAAGGAGGAGAAACACGGTCCTGTTTTTGCCTGTTTGAAAACC
ACATGATGTTAGAAAATCATTTCCTCTCTTGCACAAACTTCAACACCATCTGGAATACCTCTTCTCTCTC
TTCTGTGCGCCGGCGGAGCTCGGGCTGGGCATAAAAGTCAGGGCAGAGCCATCTATTGCTTACATTTGCT
TCTGGGATCCAGATCTTTCGAAGCTAGCGCTACCGGTCGCCACCATGGTGAGCAAGGGCGAGGAGCTGTT
CACCGGGGTGGTGCCCATCCTGGTCGAGCTGGACGGCGACGTAAACGGCCACAAGTTCAGCGTGTCCGGC
GAGGGCGAGGGCGATGCCACCTACGGCAAGCTGACCCTGAAGCTGATCTGCACCACCGGCAAGCTGCCCG
TGCCCTGGCCCACCCTCGTGACCACCCTGGGCTACGGCGTGCAGTGCTTCGCCCGCTACCCCGACCACAT
GAAGCAGCACGACTTCTTCAAGTCCGCCATGCCCGAAGGCTACGTCCAGGAGCGCACCATCTTCTTCAAG
GACGACGGCAACTACAAGACCCGCGCCGAGGTGAAGTTCGAGGGCGACACCCTGGTGAACCGCATCGAGC
TGAAGGGCATCGACTTCAAGGAGGACGGCAACATCCTGGGGCACAAGCTGGAGTACAACTACAACAGCCA
CAACGTCTATATCACCGCCGACAAGCAGAAGAACGGCATCAAGGCCAACTTCAAGATCCGCCACAACATC
GAGGACGGCGGCGTGCAGCTCGCCGACCACTACCAGCAGAACACCCCCATCGGCGACGGCCCCGTGCTGC
TGCCCGACAACCACTACCTGAGCTACCAGTCCAAGCTGAGCAAAGACCCCAACGAGAAGCGCGATCACAT
GGTCCTGCTGGAGTTCGTGACCGCCGCCGGGATCACTCTCGGCATGGACGAGCTGTACAAGTAAGTCGAC
GGCGCGCCGCGGCCGCGAATTCGATATCATAATCAACCTCTGGATTACAAAATTTGTGAAAGATTGACTG
GTATTCTTAACTATGTTGCTCCTTTTACGCTATGTGGATACGCTGCTTTAATGCCTTTGTATCATGCTAT
TGCTTCCCGTATGGCTTTCATTTTCTCCTCCTTGTATAAATCCTGGTTAGTTCTTGCCACGGCGGAACTC
ATCGCCGCCTGCCTTGCCCGCTGCTGGACAGGGGCTCGGCTGTTGGGCACTGACAATTCCGTGGCTCGAG
AGATCTTCGACTGTGCCTTCTAGTTGCCAGCCATCTGTTGTTTGCCCCTCCCCCGTGCCTTCCTTGACCC
TGGAAGGTGCCACTCCCACTGTCCTTTCCTAATAAAATGAGGAAATTGCATCGCATTGTCTGAGTAGGTG
TCATTCTATTCTGGGGGGTGGGGTGGGGCAGGACAGCAAGGGGGAGGATTGGGAAGACAATAGCAGGCAT
GAGATCTCACGTGCGGACCGAGCGGCCGCAGGAACCCCTAGTGATGGAGTTGGCCACTCCCTCTCTGCGC
GCTCGCTCGCTCACTGAGGCCGGGCGACCAAAGGTCGCCCGACGCCCGGGCTTTGCCCGGGCGGCCTCAG
TGAGCGAGCGAGCGCGCAGCTGCCTGCAGGGGCGCCTGATGCGGTATTTTCTCCTTACGCATCTGTGCGG
TATTTCACACCGCATA
[95 nt withheld, positions 2117-2211]
T
[46 nt withheld, positions 2213-2258]
C
[141 nt withheld, positions 2260-2400]
CCTTTGACGTTGGAGTCCACGTTCTTT
[37 nt withheld, positions 2428-2464]
ACTCTATCTCGGGCTATTCTTTTGATTTATAAGGGATTTTGCCGATTTCGGTCTATTGGTTAAAAAATGA
GCTGATTTAACAAAAATTTAACGCGAATTTTAACAAAATATTAACGTTTACAATTTTATGGTGCACTCTC
AGTACAATCTGCTCTGATGCCGCATAGTTAAGCCAGCCCCGACACCCGCCAACACCCGCTGACGCGCCCT
GACGGGCTTGTCTGCTCCCGGCATCCGCTTACAGACAAGCTGTGACCGTCTCCGGGAGCTGCATGTGTCA
GAGGTTTTCACCGTCATCACCGAAACGCGCGAGACGAAAGGGCCTCGTGATACGCCTATTTTTATAGGTT
AATGTCATGATAATAATGGTTTCTTAGACGTCAGGTGGCACTTTTCGGGGAAATGTGCGCGGAACCCCTA
TTTGTTTATTTTTCTAAATACATTCAAATATGTATCCGCTCATGAGACAATAACCCTGATAAATGCTTCA
ATAATATTGAAAAAGGAAGAGTATGAGTATTCAACATTTCCGTGTCGCCCTTATTCCCTTTTTTGCGGCA
TTTTGCCTTCCTGTTTTTGCTCACCCAGAAACGCTGGTGAAAGTAAAAGATGCTGAAGATCAGTTGGGTG
CACGAGTGGGTTACATCGAACTGGATCTCAACAGCGGTAAGATCCTTGAGAGTTTTCGCCCCGAAGAACG
TTTTCCAATGATGAGCACTTTTAAAGTTCTGCTATGTGGCGCGGTATTATCCCGTATTGACGCCGGGCAA
GAGCAACTCGGTCGCCGCATACACTATTCTCAGAATGACTTGGTTGAGTACTCACCAGTCACAGAAAAGC
ATCTTACGGATGGCATGACAGTAAGAGAATTATGCAGTGCTGCCATAACCATGAGTGATAACACTGCGGC
CAACTTACTTCTGACAACGATCGGAGGACCGAAGGAGCTAACCGCTTTTTTGCACAACATGGGGGATCAT
GTAACTCGCCTTGATCGTTGGGAACCGGAGCTGAATGAAGCCATACCAAACGACGAGCGTGACACCACGA
TGCCTGTAGCAATGGCAACAACGTTGCGCAAACTATTAACTGGCGAACTACTTACTCTAGCTTCCCGGCA
ACAATTAATAGACTGGATGGAGGCGGATAAAGTTGCAGGACCACTTCTGCGCTCGGCCCTTCCGGCTGGC
TGGTTTATTGCTGATAAATCTGGAGCCGGTGAGCGTGGGTCTCGCGGTATCATTGCAGCACTGGGGCCAG
ATGGTAAGCCCTCCCGTATCGTAGTTATCTACACGACGGGGAGTCAGGCAACTATGGATGAACGAAATAG
ACAGATCGCTGAGATAGGTGCCTCACTGATTAAGCATTGGTAACTGTCAGACCAAGTTTACTCATATATA
CTTTAGATTGATTTAAAACTTCATTTTTAATTTAAAAGGATCTAGGTGAAGATCCTTTTTGATAATCTCA
TGACCAAAATCCCTTAACGTGAGTTTTCGTTCCACTGAGCGTCAGACCCCGTAGAAAAGATCAAAGGATC
TTCTTGAGATCCTTTTTTTCTGCGCGTAATCTGCTGCTTGCAAACAAAAAAACCACCGCTACCAGCGGTG
GTTTGTTTGCCGGATCAAGAGCTACCAACTCTTTTTCCGAAGGTAACTGGCTTCAGCAGAGCGCAGATAC
CAAATACTGTTCTTCTAGTGTAGCCGTAGTTAGGCCACCACTTCAAGAACTCTGTAGCACCGCCTACATA
CCTCGCTCTGCTAATCCTGTTACCAGTGGCTGCTGCCAGTGGCGATAAGTCGTGTCTTACCGGGTTGGAC
TCAAGACGATAGTTACCGGATAAGGCGCAGCGGTCGGGCTGAACGGGGGGTTCGTGCACACAGCCCAGCT
TGGAGCGAACGACCTACACCGAACTGAGATACCTACAGCGTGAGCTATGAGAAAGCGCCACGCTTCCCGA
AGGGAGAAAGGCGGACAGGTATCCGGTAAGCGGCAGGGTCGGAACAGGAGAGCGCACGAGGGAGCTTCCA
GGGGGAAACGCCTGGTATCTTTATAGTCCTGTCGGGTTTCGCCACCTCTGACTTGAGCGTCGATTTTTGT
GATGCTCGTCAGGGGGGCGGAGCCTATGGAAAAACGCCAGCAACGCGGCCTTTTTACGGTTCCTGGCCTT
TTGCTGGCCTTTTGCTCACATGT
